Addgene plasmid #195651: pBEL2530
Purpose: Complementation of MlaC(I137D)
Depositing lab: Gira Bhabha & Damian Ekiert. Depositing organization: NYU Grossman School of Medicine. Publication: Protein-protein interactions in the Mla lipid transport system probed by computational structure prediction and deep mutational scanning. MacRae MR, Puvanendran D, Haase MAB, Coudray N, Kolich L, Lam C, Baek M, Bhabha G, Ekiert DC. J Biol Chem. 2023 Apr 24:104744. doi: 10.1016/j.jbc.2023.104744. PubMed 37100290.
Backbone
  Vector backbone: pBAD
  Vector type: Bacterial Expression
Growth in bacteria
  Bacterial resistance: Ampicillin, 100 μg/mL
  Growth temperature: 37°C
  Growth strain: DH5alpha
  Copy number: High Copy
Gene/Insert
  Gene/Insert name: MlaC
  Species: E. coli
  Mutation: MlaC(I137D)
  Cloning method: Gibson Cloning
Terms and licenses: Academic/Nonprofit Terms; Industry Terms: Not Available to Industry
Depositor comments: Please visit https://www.biorxiv.org/content/10.1101/2022.12.09.519820v1 for bioRxiv preprint.
How to cite: pBEL2530 was a gift from Gira Bhabha & Damian Ekiert (Addgene plasmid # 195651 ; http://n2t.net/addgene:195651 ; RRID:Addgene_195651)
