[The description below was written by a language model from this plasmid's Addgene catalogue record and pLannotate feature annotations shown in this document.]
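Description:
pBEL2530 is a 5.2 kb bacterial expression plasmid built on a pBAD backbone and designed to express a point mutant of the E. coli periplasmic lipid-binding protein MlaC. It replicates in E. coli from a ColE1/pMB1-type origin (listed as high copy) and is selected with ampicillin through a β-lactamase gene driven by its own promoter. An M13 phage origin is also present, which in principle allows single-stranded DNA production with helper phage. Short annotated fragments of bom, rop, the tetracycline resistance gene and its promoter are pBR322-derived remnants of the backbone and are not expected to be functional.

The payload is the mlaC open reading frame carrying the I137D substitution, inserted by Gibson assembly downstream of the araBAD promoter. The divergently transcribed araC gene encodes the regulator that represses this promoter in the absence of L-arabinose and activates it when the sugar is present, giving tunable expression. Transcription is terminated by the rrnB region, which includes the 5S rRNA segment and the T1 and T2 terminators. No epitope or purification tags are annotated.

MlaC is part of the Mla pathway, which maintains outer membrane lipid asymmetry by trafficking phospholipids between the outer and inner membranes; MlaC is thought to shuttle lipid across the periplasm to the MlaFEDB complex. The stated purpose is complementation with MlaC(I137D), that is, testing whether this mutant can supply MlaC function in cells. The associated study examined protein-protein interactions in the Mla system, although the record does not state which interaction residue 137 is meant to probe or which host strain is used for complementation.
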