Features (pLannotate 1.2.2; 14 found; start..end, strand, type, name):
    562..613     -  misc_feature   bom (fragment): basis of mobility region from pBR322
    729..768     -  CDS            rop (fragment): Rop protein, which maintains plasmids at low copy number; rop
    769..954     -  CDS            TcR (fragment): tetracycline efflux protein; tet; confers resistance to tetracycline
    964..982     +  promoter       tet promoter (fragment): E. coli promoter for tetracycline efflux protein gene
   1072..1950    -  CDS            araC: L-arabinose regulatory protein; araC
   1977..2261    +  promoter       araBAD promoter: araBAD; promoter of the L-arabinose operon of E. coli; the araC regulatory gene is transcribed in the opposite direction (Guzman et al., 1995)
   2308..2940    +  CDS            mlaC: MLAC_ECOLI - Also known as yrbC. Experimental evidence at protein level: Swiss-Prot protein existence level 1. Involved in a phospholipid transport pathway that maintains lipid asymmetry in the outer membrane by retrograde trafficking of phospholipids from the outer membrane to the inner membrane. May transfer phospholipid across the periplasmic space and deliver it to the MlaFEDB complex at the inner membrane. From Escherichia coli (strain K12).
   3119..3234    +  ncRNA          5S rRNA: Accession: RF00001 - 5S ribosomal RNA
   3238..3324    +  terminator     rrnB T1 terminator: Escherichia coli rrnB; transcription terminator T1 from the E. coli rrnB gene
   3416..3443    +  terminator     rrnB T2 terminator: transcription terminator T2 from the E. coli rrnB gene
   3462..3553    +  promoter       AmpR promoter: bla
   3554..4414    +  CDS            AmpR: β-lactamase; bla; confers resistance to ampicillin, carbenicillin, and related antibiotics
   4456..4836    +  rep_origin     M13 ori (sequence partly withheld): M13 bacteriophage origin of replication; arrow indicates direction of (+) strand synthesis
   5022..376     +  rep_origin     ori (across the origin): high-copy-number ColE1/pMB1/pBR322/pUC origin of replication
>Addgene plasmid #195651 | pBEL2530 | addgene full sequence | sequence record 383641 | Addgene NGS Result
TCTGCTAATCCTGTTACCAGTGGCTGCTGCCAGTGGCGATAAGTCGTGTCTTACCGGGTTGGACTCAAGA
CGATAGTTACCGGATAAGGCGCAGCGGTCGGGCTGAACGGGGGGTTCGTGCACACAGCCCAGCTTGGAGC
GAACGACCTACACCGAACTGAGATACCTACAGCGTGAGCTATGAGAAAGCGCCACGCTTCCCGAAGGGAG
AAAGGCGGACAGGTATCCGGTAAGCGGCAGGGTCGGAACAGGAGAGCGCACGAGGGAGCTTCCAGGGGGA
AACGCCTGGTATCTTTATAGTCCTGTCGGGTTTCGCCACCTCTGACTTGAGCGTCGATTTTTGTGATGCT
CGTCAGGGGGGCGGAGCCTATGGAAAAACGCCAGCAACGCGGCCTTTTTACGGTTCCTGGCCTTTTGCTG
GCCTTTTGCTCACATGTTCTTTCCTGCGTTATCCCCTGATTCTGTGGATAACCGTATTACCGCCTTTGAG
TGAGCTGATACCGCTCGCCGCAGCCGAACGACCGAGCGCAGCGAGTCAGTGAGCGAGGAAGCGGAAGAGC
GCCTGATGCGGTATTTTCTCCTTACGCATCTGTGCGGTATTTCACACCGCATAGGGTCATGGCTGCGCCC
CGACACCCGCCAACACCCGCTGACGCGCCCTGACGGGCTTGTCTGCTCCCGGCATCCGCTTACAGACAAG
CTGTGACCGTCTCCGGGAGCTGCATGTGTCAGAGGTTTTCACCGTCATCACCGAAACGCGCGAGGCAGAA
GGAGATGGCGCCCAACAGTCCCCCGGCCACGGGGCCTGCCACCATACCCACGCCGAAACAAGCGCTCATG
AGCCCGAAGTGGCGAGCCCGATCTTCCCCATCGGTGATGTCGGCGATATAGGCGCCAGCAACCGCACCTG
TGGCGCCGGTGATGCCGGCCACGATGCGTCCGGCGTAGAGGATCTGCTCATGTTTGACAGCTTATCATCG
ATGCATAATGTGCCTGTCAAATGGACGAAGCAGGGATTCTGCAAACCCTATGCTACTCCGTCAAGCCGTC
AATTGTCTGATTCGTTACCAATTATGACAACTTGACGGCTACATCATTCACTTTTTCTTCACAACCGGCA
CGGAACTCGCTCGGGCTGGCCCCGGTGCATTTTTTAAATACCCGCGAGAAATAGAGTTGATCGTCAAAAC
CAACATTGCGACCGACGGTGGCGATAGGCATCCGGGTGGTGCTCAAAAGCAGCTTCGCCTGGCTGATACG
TTGGTCCTCGCGCCAGCTTAAGACGCTAATCCCTAACTGCTGGCGGAAAAGATGTGACAGACGCGACGGC
GACAAGCAAACATGCTGTGCGACGCTGGCGATATCAAAATTGCTGTCTGCCAGGTGATCGCTGATGTACT
GACAAGCCTCGCGTACCCGATTATCCATCGGTGGATGGAGCGACTCGTTAATCGCTTCCATGCGCCGCAG
TAACAATTGCTCAAGCAGATTTATCGCCAGCAGCTCCGAATAGCGCCCTTCCCCTTGCCCGGCGTTAATG
ATTTGCCCAAACAGGTCGCTGAAATGCGGCTGGTGCGCTTCATCCGGGCGAAAGAACCCCGTATTGGCAA
ATATTGACGGCCAGTTAAGCCATTCATGCCAGTAGGCGCGCGGACGAAAGTAAACCCACTGGTGATACCA
TTCGCGAGCCTCCGGATGACGACCGTAGTGATGAATCTCTCCTGGCGGGAACAGCAAAATATCACCCGGT
CGGCAAACAAATTCTCGTCCCTGATTTTTCACCACCCCCTGACCGCGAATGGTGAGATTGAGAATATAAC
CTTTCATTCCCAGCGGTCGGTCGATAAAAAAATCGAGATAACCGTTGGCCTCAATCGGCGTTAAACCCGC
CACCAGATGGGCATTAAACGAGTATCCCGGCAGCAGGGGATCATTTTGCGCTTCAGCCATACTTTTCATA
CTCCCGCCATTCAGAGAAGAAACCAATTGTCCATATTGCATCAGACATTGCCGTCACTGCGTCTTTTACT
GGCTCTTCTCGCTAACCAAACCGGTAACCCCGCTTATTAAAAGCATTCTGTAACAAAGCGGGACCAAAGC
CATGACAAAAACGCGTAACAAAAGTGTCTATAATCACGGCAGAAAAGTCCACATTGATTATTTGCACGGC
GTCACACTTTGCTATGCCATAGCATTTTTATCCATAAGATTAGCGGATCCTACCTGACGCTTTTTATCGC
AACTCTCTACTGTTTCTCCATACCCGTTTTTTTGGGCTAGCGGCCGGCCTGGCCCGAAGGGTGAATTATG
TTTAAACGTTTAATGATGGTCGCTTTGCTGGTGATTGCACCTCTGAGTGCGGCAACCGCGGCAGACCAGA
CCAATCCGTATAAGCTGATGGACGAGGCGGCGCAGAAAACGTTCGATCGCCTGAAGAATGAGCAACCGCA
AATTCGGGCCAACCCGGATTATCTGCGTACCATTGTTGATCAGGAACTGCTGCCATACGTACAGGTGAAA
TACGCCGGTGCGCTGGTGCTGGGCCAGTATTACAAGAGTGCGACCCCTGCTCAACGTGAAGCCTACTTTG
CCGCTTTCCGTGAGTACCTGAAGCAGGCTTACGGTCAGGCGCTGGCGATGTATCACGGTCAAACCTATCA
GATTGCGCCAGAACAGCCGCTGGGCGATAAAACCATTGTGCCTATTCGCGTTACCGATATTGACCCGAAT
GGCCGTCCGCCGGTGCGTCTGGACTTCCAGTGGCGTAAAAACTCCCAGACGGGCAATTGGCAGGCTTACG
ACATGATTGCTGAAGGCGTCAGTATGATCACCACCAAACAAAACGAGTGGGGAACGCTGCTGCGTACCAA
AGGTATCGACGGCCTGACTGCGCAACTGAAATCGATTTCTCAACAGAAAATCACTCTGGAAGAGAAAAAA
TAAGGCCCAGGCGGCCGGTACCAAATTCCAGAAAAGAGACGCTGAAAAGCGTCTTTTTTCGTTTTGGTCC
TGGTCTGAGGAATGGTTGTAAGCTTGGCTGTTTTGGCGGATGAGAGAAGATTTTCAGCCTGATACAGATT
AAATCAGAACGCAGAAGCGGTCTGATAAAACAGAATTTGCCTGGCGGCAGTAGCGCGGTGGTCCCACCTG
ACCCCATGCCGAACTCAGAAGTGAAACGCCGTAGCGCCGATGGTAGTGTGGGGTCTCCCCATGCGAGAGT
AGGGAACTGCCAGGCATCAAATAAAACGAAAGGCTCAGTCGAAAGACTGGGCCTTTCGTTTTATCTGTTG
TTTGTCGGTGAACGCTCTCCTGAGTAGGACAAATCCGCCGGGAGCGGATTTGAACGTTGCGAAGCAACGG
CCCGGAGGGTGGCGGGCAGGACGCCCGCCATAAACTGCCAGGCATCAAATTAAGCAGAAGGCCATCCTGA
CGGATGGCCTTTTTGCGTTTCTACAAACTCTTTTGTTTATTTTTCTAAATACATTCAAATATGTATCCGC
TCATGAGACAATAACCCTGATAAATGCTTCAATAATATTGAAAAAGGAAGAGTATGAGTATTCAACATTT
CCGTGTCGCCCTTATTCCCTTTTTTGCGGCATTTTGCCTTCCTGTTTTTGCTCACCCAGAAACGCTGGTG
AAAGTAAAAGATGCTGAAGATCAGTTGGGTGCACGAGTGGGTTACATCGAACTGGATCTCAACAGCGGTA
AGATCCTTGAGAGTTTTCGCCCCGAAGAACGTTTTCCAATGATGAGCACTTTTAAAGTTCTGCTATGTGG
CGCGGTATTATCCCGTGTTGACGCCGGGCAAGAGCAACTCGGTCGCCGCATACACTATTCTCAGAATGAC
TTGGTTGAGTACTCACCAGTCACAGAAAAGCATCTTACGGATGGCATGACAGTAAGAGAATTATGCAGTG
CTGCCATAACCATGAGTGATAACACTGCGGCCAACTTACTTCTGACAACGATCGGAGGACCGAAGGAGCT
AACCGCTTTTTTGCACAACATGGGGGATCATGTAACTCGCCTTGATCGTTGGGAACCGGAGCTGAATGAA
GCCATACCAAACGACGAGCGTGACACCACGATGCCTGCAGCAATGGCAACAACGTTGCGCAAACTATTAA
CTGGCGAACTACTTACTCTAGCTTCCCGGCAACAATTAATAGACTGGATGGAGGCGGATAAAGTTGCAGG
ACCACTTCTGCGCTCGGCCCTTCCGGCTGGCTGGTTTATTGCTGATAAATCTGGAGCCGGTGAGCGTGGG
TCTCGCGGTATCATTGCAGCACTGGGGCCAGATGGTAAGCCCTCCCGTATCGTAGTTATCTACACGACGG
GGAGTCAGGCAACTATGGATGAACGAAATAGACAGATCGCTGAGATAGGTGCCTCACTGATTAAGCATTG
GTAACTGTCAGACCAAGTTTACTCATATATACTTTAGATTGATT
[125 nt withheld, positions 4455-4579]
C
[141 nt withheld, positions 4581-4721]
CCTTTGACGTTGGAGTCCACGTTCTTT
[37 nt withheld, positions 4749-4785]
ACCCTATCTCGGGCTATTCTTTTGATTTATAAGGGATTTTGCCGATTTCGGCCTATTGGTTAAAAAATGA
GCTGATTTAACAAAAATTTAACGCGAATTTTAACAAAATATTAACGTTTACAATTTAAAAGGATCTAGGT
GAAGATCCTTTTTGATAATCTCATGACCAAAATCCCTTAACGTGAGTTTTCGTTCCACTGAGCGTCAGAC
CCCGTAGAAAAGATCAAAGGATCTTCTTGAGATCCTTTTTTTCTGCGCGTAATCTGCTGCTTGCAAACAA
AAAAACCACCGCTACCAGCGGTGGTTTGTTTGCCGGATCAAGAGCTACCAACTCTTTTTCCGAAGGTAAC
TGGCTCAGCAGAGCGCAGATACCAAATACTGTCCTTCTAGTGTAGCCGTAGTTAGGCCACCACTTCAAGA
ACTCTGTAGCACCGCCTACATACCTCGC
